Addgene plasmid #232205: pRExT2A-NT-BmSc
Purpose: Endogenous tagging of genes by CRISPR/Cas9-mediated homologous recombination; for N-terminal tagging: BSD-3xTy-T2A-3xTy-mScarlet
Depositing lab: Calvin Tiengwe. Depositing organization: Imperial College London. Publication: A high-throughput protein tagging toolkit that retains endogenous untranslated regions for studying gene regulation in kinetoplastids. Carbajo CG, Han X, Savur B, Upadhyaya A, Taha F, Tinti M, Wheeler RJ, Yates PA, Tiengwe C. Open Biol. 2025 Feb;15(2):240334. doi: 10.1098/rsob.240334. Epub 2025 Feb 26. PubMed 39999874.
Backbone
  Vector backbone: pUC57 simple
  Vector type: Bacterial Expression
  Selectable markers: Blasticidin ; in Trypanosoma brucei
Growth in bacteria
  Bacterial resistance: Ampicillin, 100 μg/mL
  Growth temperature: 37°C
  Growth strain: DH5alpha
  Copy number: Unknown
Gene/Insert
  Gene/Insert name: mScarlet
  Species: Synthetic
  Cloning method: Gene Synthesis
Terms and licenses: Academic/Nonprofit Terms; Industry Terms: Not Available to Industry
Depositor comments: This plasmid template contains no kinetoplastid-specific sequences, so it is fully compatible with mammalian and other eukaryotic systems. Please visit https://doi.org/10.1101/2024.11.02.621556 for bioRxiv preprint.
How to cite: pRExT2A-NT-BmSc was a gift from Calvin Tiengwe (Addgene plasmid # 232205 ; http://n2t.net/addgene:232205 ; RRID:Addgene_232205)
