[The description below was written by a language model from this plasmid's Addgene catalogue record and pLannotate feature annotations shown in this document.]
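Description:
pRExT2A-NT-BmSc is a small (about 4.2 kb) template plasmid built by gene synthesis in the pUC57 simple backbone. It serves as a donor-cassette source for endogenous N-terminal gene tagging by CRISPR/Cas9-mediated homologous recombination. It is propagated in E. coli using a high-copy ColE1/pUC-type origin and an ampicillin resistance gene (β-lactamase with its own promoter). The remaining backbone annotations are remnants of the cloning vector, including lacZα, lacI, bom and rop fragments and the lac promoter, operator and CAP site. Although catalogued as a bacterial expression vector, it carries no annotated eukaryotic promoter or untranslated regions for the payload.

The payload is described as BSD-3xTy-T2A-3xTy-mScarlet. The feature table detects the blasticidin S deaminase coding sequence followed, after a gap of roughly 300 bp, by a red fluorescent protein reading frame that the annotation software matches to mScarlet-I. The Ty epitope repeats and the T2A peptide are not annotated, but they presumably occupy that interval. Once integrated in frame at the 5′ end of a target open reading frame, the cassette would be transcribed from the native locus. The T2A ribosome-skipping sequence would then separate the Ty-tagged blasticidin resistance protein from the 3xTy-mScarlet-tagged target protein.

This arrangement allows blasticidin selection, recorded for Trypanosoma brucei, without importing foreign regulatory sequences. That fits the associated toolkit's aim of retaining endogenous untranslated regions for studying gene regulation in kinetoplastids. The depositor notes that the template contains no kinetoplastid-specific sequences and is therefore compatible with mammalian and other eukaryotic systems.
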