Features (pLannotate 1.2.2; 12 found; start..end, strand, type, name):
    137..236     +  misc_feature   bom (fragment): basis of mobility region from pBR322
    242..399     -  CDS            lacZα (fragment): LacZα fragment of β-galactosidase; lacZ fragment
    467..856     +  CDS            bsd: BSD_ASPTE - Experimental evidence at protein level: Swiss-Prot protein existence level 1. Catalyzes the deamination of the cytosine moiety of the antibiotics blasticidin S, cytomycin and acetylblasticidin S. From Aspergillus terreus.
   1166..1861    +  CDS            mScarlet-I: mScarlet-I is a basic (constitutively fluorescent) red fluorescent protein published in 2016, derived from synthetic construct. It is reported to be a rapidly-maturing monomer with moderate acid sensitivity.
   1987..2003    -  protein_bind   lac operator: The lac repressor binds to the lac operator to inhibit transcription in E. coli. This inhibition can be relieved by adding lactose or isopropyl-β-D-thiogalactopyranoside (IPTG). lac repressor encoded by lacI
   2011..2041    -  promoter       lac promoter: promoter for the E. coli lac operon
   2056..2077    -  protein_bind   CAP binding site: CAP binding activates transcription in the presence of cAMP. E. coli catabolite activator protein
   2090..2182    -  CDS            lacI (fragment): lac repressor; lacI; The lac repressor binds to the lac operator to inhibit transcription in E. coli. This inhibition can be relieved by adding lactose or isopropyl-β-D-thiogalactopyranoside (IPTG).
   2365..2953    -  rep_origin     ori: high-copy-number ColE1/pMB1/pBR322/pUC origin of replication
   3124..3984    -  CDS            AmpR: β-lactamase; bla; confers resistance to ampicillin, carbenicillin, and related antibiotics
   3985..4089    -  promoter       AmpR promoter: bla
   4184..35      +  CDS            rop (fragment) (across the origin): Rop protein, which maintains plasmids at low copy number; rop
>Addgene plasmid #232205 | pRExT2A-NT-BmSc | addgene full sequence | sequence record 463540 | Addgene NGS Result
TCGCGCGTTTCGGTGATGACGGTGAAAACCTCTGACACATGCAGCTCCCGGAGACGGTCACAGCTTGTCT
GTAAGCGGATGCCGGGAGCAGACAAGCCCGTCAGGGCGCGTCAGCGGGTGTTGGCGGGTGTCGGGGCTGG
CTTAACTATGCGGCATCAGAGCAGATTGTACTGAGAGTGCACCATATGCGGTGTGAAATACCGCACAGAT
GCGTAAGGAGAAAATACCGCATCAGGCGCCATTCGCCATTCAGGCTGCGCAACTGTTGGGAAGGGCGATC
GGTGCGGGCCTCTTCGCTATTACGCCAGCTGGCGAAAGGGGGATGTGCTGCAAGGCGATTAAGTTGGGTA
ACGCCAGGGTTTTCCCAGTCACGACGTTGTAAAACGACGGCCAGTGAATTGGAGATCGGTACTTCGCGAA
TGCGTCGAGATATCGGGCCCGTATAATGCAGACCTGCTGCGAATTCATGCCTTTGTCTCAAGAAGAATCC
ACCCTCATTGAAAGAGCAACGGCTACAATCAACAGCATCCCCATCTCTGAAGACTACAGCGTCGCCAGCG
CAGCTCTCTCTAGCGACGGCCGCATCTTCACTGGTGTCAATGTATATCATTTTACTGGGGGACCTTGTGC
AGAACTCGTGGTGCTGGGCACTGCTGCTGCTGCGGCAGCTGGCAACCTGACTTGTATCGTCGCGATCGGA
AATGAGAACAGGGGCATCTTGAGCCCCTGCGGACGGTGCCGACAGGTGCTTCTCGATCTGCATCCTGGGA
TCAAAGCCATAGTGAAGGACAGTGATGGACAGCCGACGGCAGTTGGGATTCGTGAATTGCTGCCCTCTGG
TTATGTGTGGGAGGGCCCATGGGAGGTACACACAAACCAGGACCCACTGGACGGCTCCGAGGTGCATACC
AATCAAGATCCGCTGGACGGCTCTGAAGTTCACACCAATCAAGATCCCTTGGATGGTTCTGGTAGTGGTT
CCGGTTCCGGTTCTCGCGCGGAGGGTCGTGGTAGCCTGCTCACGTGTGGTGACGTGGAGGAGAACCCAGG
TCCGGGTACCGAGGTACATACAAATCAGGACCCCCTCGATGGTAGTGAAGTCCATACAAATCAGGACCCG
CTGGATGGCTCAGAGGTTCATACGAACCAAGATCCTCTTGATAAGCTTGTATCAAAGGGCGAAGCAGTAA
TCAAGGAGTTCATGCGGTTTAAGGTACACATGGAGGGTTCCATGAATGGCCATGAATTTGAGATCGAAGG
AGAGGGGGAAGGGCGTCCTTACGAAGGAACACAAACAGCTAAACTTAAGGTAACTAAGGGGGGACCCCTC
CCCTTTTCCTGGGACATACTGTCACCACAATTCATGTACGGCAGCCGAGCCTTTATAAAACATCCAGCTG
ATATACCCGATTATTATAAGCAAAGTTTTCCCGAGGGCTTTAAGTGGGAAAGGGTCATGAACTTCGAGGA
CGGGGGTGCGGTAACTGTAACCCAAGACACCTCTCTCGAAGACGGGACGCTTATTTATAAGGTGAAACTC
CGGGGGACCAATTTTCCCCCTGACGGACCTGTCATGCAGAAGAAGACAATGGGCTGGGAGGCGTCCACAG
AGCGCCTGTATCCGGAGGATGGCGTACTTAAGGGTGACATAAAAATGGCACTTCGTTTGAAGGACGGTGG
CCGTTATCTCGCTGACTTTAAGACAACTTATAAGGCGAAAAAGCCGGTACAGATGCCAGGAGCATACAAT
GTTGACCGCAAATTGGACATCACCAGCCACAACGAAGACTATACCGTCGTTGAACAGTACGAACGGAGTG
AAGGGAGGCACAGTACAGGCGGGATGGACGAATTGTATAAAGGATCCGGATCAGGATCTGGATCAGGATC
GGGTAGTGAGCTCCTGCAGGATGCCGGGACCGACGAGTGCAGAGGCGTGCAAGCGAGCTTGGCGTAATCA
TGGTCATAGCTGTTTCCTGTGTGAAATTGTTATCCGCTCACAATTCCACACAACATACGAGCCGGAAGCA
TAAAGTGTAAAGCCTGGGGTGCCTAATGAGTGAGCTAACTCACATTAATTGCGTTGCGCTCACTGCCCGC
TTTCCAGTCGGGAAACCTGTCGTGCCAGCTGCATTAATGAATCGGCCAACGCGCGGGGAGAGGCGGTTTG
CGTATTGGGCGCTCTTCCGCTTCCTCGCTCACTGACTCGCTGCGCTCGGTCGTTCGGCTGCGGCGAGCGG
TATCAGCTCACTCAAAGGCGGTAATACGGTTATCCACAGAATCAGGGGATAACGCAGGAAAGAACATGTG
AGCAAAAGGCCAGCAAAAGGCCAGGAACCGTAAAAAGGCCGCGTTGCTGGCGTTTTTCCATAGGCTCCGC
CCCCCTGACGAGCATCACAAAAATCGACGCTCAAGTCAGAGGTGGCGAAACCCGACAGGACTATAAAGAT
ACCAGGCGTTTCCCCCTGGAAGCTCCCTCGTGCGCTCTCCTGTTCCGACCCTGCCGCTTACCGGATACCT
GTCCGCCTTTCTCCCTTCGGGAAGCGTGGCGCTTTCTCATAGCTCACGCTGTAGGTATCTCAGTTCGGTG
TAGGTCGTTCGCTCCAAGCTGGGCTGTGTGCACGAACCCCCCGTTCAGCCCGACCGCTGCGCCTTATCCG
GTAACTATCGTCTTGAGTCCAACCCGGTAAGACACGACTTATCGCCACTGGCAGCAGCCACTGGTAACAG
GATTAGCAGAGCGAGGTATGTAGGCGGTGCTACAGAGTTCTTGAAGTGGTGGCCTAACTACGGCTACACT
AGAAGAACAGTATTTGGTATCTGCGCTCTGCTGAAGCCAGTTACCTTCGGAAAAAGAGTTGGTAGCTCTT
GATCCGGCAAACAAACCACCGCTGGTAGCGGTGGTTTTTTTGTTTGCAAGCAGCAGATTACGCGCAGAAA
AAAAGGATCTCAAGAAGATCCTTTGATCTTTTCTACGGGGTCTGACGCTCAGTGGAACGAAAACTCACGT
TAAGGGATTTTGGTCATGAGATTATCAAAAAGGATCTTCACCTAGATCCTTTTAAATTAAAAATGAAGTT
TTAAATCAATCTAAAGTATATATGAGTAAACTTGGTCTGACAGTTACCAATGCTTAATCAGTGAGGCACC
TATCTCAGCGATCTGTCTATTTCGTTCATCCATAGTTGCCTGACTCCCCGTCGTGTAGATAACTACGATA
CGGGAGGGCTTACCATCTGGCCCCAGTGCTGCAATGATACCGCGAGACCCACGCTCACCGGCTCCAGATT
TATCAGCAATAAACCAGCCAGCCGGAAGGGCCGAGCGCAGAAGTGGTCCTGCAACTTTATCCGCCTCCAT
CCAGTCTATTAATTGTTGCCGGGAAGCTAGAGTAAGTAGTTCGCCAGTTAATAGTTTGCGCAACGTTGTT
GCCATTGCTACAGGCATCGTGGTGTCACGCTCGTCGTTTGGTATGGCTTCATTCAGCTCCGGTTCCCAAC
GATCAAGGCGAGTTACATGATCCCCCATGTTGTGCAAAAAAGCGGTTAGCTCCTTCGGTCCTCCGATCGT
TGTCAGAAGTAAGTTGGCCGCAGTGTTATCACTCATGGTTATGGCAGCACTGCATAATTCTCTTACTGTC
ATGCCATCCGTAAGATGCTTTTCTGTGACTGGTGAGTACTCAACCAAGTCATTCTGAGAATAGTGTATGC
GGCGACCGAGTTGCTCTTGCCCGGCGTCAATACGGGATAATACCGCGCCACATAGCAGAACTTTAAAAGT
GCTCATCATTGGAAAACGTTCTTCGGGGCGAAAACTCTCAAGGATCTTACCGCTGTTGAGATCCAGTTCG
ATGTAACCCACTCGTGCACCCAACTGATCTTCAGCATCTTTTACTTTCACCAGCGTTTCTGGGTGAGCAA
AAACAGGAAGGCAAAATGCCGCAAAAAAGGGAATAAGGGCGACACGGAAATGTTGAATACTCATACTCTT
CCTTTTTCAATATTATTGAAGCATTTATCAGGGTTATTGTCTCATGAGCGGATACATATTTGAATGTATT
TAGAAAAATAAACAAATAGGGGTTCCGCGCACATTTCCCCGAAAAGTGCCACCTGACGTCTAAGAAACCA
TTATTATCATGACATTAACCTATAAAAATAGGCGTATCACGAGGCCCTTTCGTC
